>Addgene plasmid #146686 | pT7-EGFP-C1-HsPatL1-del399-516_J | depositor full sequence | sequence record 289132 | Full Sequence
TAGTTATTAATAGTAATCAATTACGGGGTCATTAGTTCATAGCCCATATATGGAGTTCCGCGTTACATAA
CTTACGGTAAATGGCCCGCCTGGCTGACCGCCCAACGACCCCCGCCCATTGACGTCAATAATGACGTATG
TTCCCATAGTAACGCCAATAGGGACTTTCCATTGACGTCAATGGGTGGAGTATTTACGGTAAACTGCCCA
CTTGGCAGTACATCAAGTGTATCATATGCCAAGTACGCCCCCTATTGACGTCAATGACGGTAAATGGCCC
GCCTGGCATTATGCCCAGTACATGACCTTATGGGACTTTCCTACTTGGCAGTACATCTACGTATTAGTCA
TCGCTATTACCATGGTGATGCGGTTTTGGCAGTACATCAATGGGCGTGGATAGCGGTTTGACTCACGGGG
ATTTCCAAGTCTCCACCCCATTGACGTCAATGGGAGTTTGTTTTGGCACCAAAATCAACGGGACTTTCCA
AAATGTCGTAACAACTCCGCCCCATTGACGCAAATGGGCGGTAGGCGTGTACGGTGGGAGGTCTATATAA
GCAGAGCTCTCTGGCTAACTAGAGAACCCACTGCTTACTGGCTTATCGAAATTAATACGACTCACTATAG
GGAGACCCAAGCTCTAGCGCTACCGGTCGCCACCATGGTGAGCAAGGGCGAGGAGCTGTTCACCGGGGTG
GTGCCCATCCTGGTCGAGCTGGACGGCGACGTAAACGGCCACAAGTTCAGCGTGTCCGGCGAGGGCGAGG
GCGATGCCACCTACGGCAAGCTGACCCTGAAGTTCATCTGCACCACCGGCAAGCTGCCCGTGCCCTGGCC
CACCCTCGTGACCACCCTGACCTACGGCGTGCAGTGCTTCAGCCGCTACCCCGACCACATGAAGCAGCAC
GACTTCTTCAAGTCCGCCATGCCCGAAGGCTACGTCCAGGAGCGCACCATCTTCTTCAAGGACGACGGCA
ACTACAAGACCCGCGCCGAGGTGAAGTTCGAGGGCGACACCCTGGTGAACCGCATCGAGCTGAAGGGCAT
CGACTTCAAGGAGGACGGCAACATCCTGGGGCACAAGCTGGAGTACAACTACAACAGCCACAACGTCTAT
ATCATGGCCGACAAGCAGAAGAACGGCATCAAGGTGAACTTCAAGATCCGCCACAACATCGAGGACGGCA
GCGTGCAGCTCGCCGACCACTACCAGCAGAACACCCCCATCGGCGACGGCCCCGTGCTGCTGCCCGACAA
CCACTACCTGAGCACCCAGTCCGCCCTGAGCAAAGACCCCAACGAGAAGCGCGATCACATGGTCCTGCTG
GAGTTCGTGACCGCCGCCGGGATCACTCTCGGCATGGACGAGCTGTACAAGTCCGGACTCAGATCTCGAG
CTATGTTCCGCTACGAGTCTTTGGAGGATTGTCCTCTGGATGAAGATGAAGATGCATTTCAGGGACTGGG
AGAAGAAGATGAAGAGATTGATCAATTCAATGATGATACATTTGGGTCAGGTGCAGTTGATGATGATTGG
CAGGAAGCACATGAGCGCCTGGCTGAATTGGAAGAAAAGCTACCAGTGGCAGTTAATGAACAAACAGGCA
ATGGAGAGAGAGATGAAATGGACTTGTTGGGTGACCATGAGGAGAATCTGGCAGAAAGGCTCAGTAAGAT
GGTGATTGAAAATGAACTAGAAGATCCAGCTATTATGAGGGCAGTGCAGACCAGGCCAGTTTTACAACCC
CAACCAGGAAGTCTGAATTCCAGTATCTGGGATGGATCTGAAGTTCTGAGGCGAATCCGAGGACCACTGC
TTGCTCAGGAAATGCCTACAGTGTCTGTATTAGAATATGCTTTGCCTCAGAGGCCCCCCCAGGGTCCAGA
AGATGATCGGGACCTTTCTGAACGAGCATTACCAAGGCGGTCAACTTCACCTATCATTGGCAGTCCTCCT
GTTAGAGCTGTCCCCATAGGCACCCCACCTAAACAGATGGCTGTACCCAGCTTCACCCAACAGATTCTGT
GTCCGAAGCCTGTCCATGTTCGGCCCCCAATGCCACCTCGTTATCCTGCTCCCTATGGTGAGAGGATGTC
TCCAAACCAGCTCTGCAGTGTCCCGAACTCTTCCCTCCTGGGTCACCCTTTTCCTCCTAGTGTTCCTCCT
GTTCTCAGCCCCCTCCAGAGAGCACAGCTTCTTGGAGGAGCACAGCTACAGCCTGGACGGATGTCTCCCA
GCCAGTTTGCACGGGTCCCTGGATTTGTTGGTAGTCCACTTGCTGCCATGAATCCCAAGTTGCTACAAGG
GCGAGTTGGGCAGATGCTTCCCCCAGCACCAGGCTTCCGTGCCTTCTTTAGTGCTCCACCCTCCGCTACA
CCACCTCCACAGCAGCACCCTCCTGGCCCAGGACCCCACCTGCAAAACCTAAGATCTCAGGCCCCAATGT
TTAGACCGGACACAACTCACCTCCATCCACAGCACCGTCGACTCTTGCATCAGAGACAGCAACAGAATAG
AAGTCAGCATCGGAATCTCAATGGTGCGGGAGATAGAGGAAGTCACCGGAGCAGTCATCAAGATCATCTC
CGAAAAGACAAGAGGAGAAAAACCCTTGTTATAATTGAGAAAACCTACAGCTTACTCCTTGATGTGGAGG
ACTATGAAAGACGTTATCTCCTAAGTCTGGAAGAAGAGCGACCTGCCCTAATGGATGACAGAAAGCACAA
AATTTGTAGCATGTATGACAACTTAAGGGGGAAATTGCCTGGACAAGAGAGGCCTAGTGATGACCACTTT
GTACAGATCATGTGTATCCGAAAAGGGAAGAGAATGGTTGCCCGTATTCTTCCTTTCCTCTCCACAGAGC
AAGCAGCTGACATTCTCATGACAACAGCCAGGAACCTCCCTTTCCTTATCAAGAAGGATGCACAAGATGA
GGTGCTGCCATGCTTACTGAGTCCCTTCTCTCTCCTTCTCTATCATCTTCCATCAGTGAGTATCACCAGC
CTTTTGCGACAGCTAATGAACCTACCTCAAAGTGCAGCTACACCAGCACTCTCCAATCCTCACCTCACTG
CTGTGCTCCAGAACAAGTTTGGCCTGTCACTGCTCCTCATCCTCCTGAGCCGTGGTGAAGACCTACAGAG
TTCAGACCCTGCTACAGAATCAACACAAAATAATCAGTGGACGGAGGTGATGTTCATGGCAACACGAGAA
CTTCTGCGGATTCCCCAAGCAGCCCTGGCCAAGCCAATCTCTATACCTACAAACCTAGTGTCCCTCTTTT
CTCGCTATGTTGACCGGCAGAAACTGAACTTGCTGGAGACAAAACTGCAGCTAGTTCAGGGGATACGATA
ATCTAGATAACTGATCATAATCAGCCATACCACATTTGTAGAGGTTTTACTTGCTTTAAAAAACCTCCCA
CACCTCCCCCTGAACCTGAAACATAAAATGAATGCAATTGTTGTTGTTAACTTGTTTATTGCAGCTTATA
ATGGTTACAAATAAAGCAATAGCATCACAAATTTCACAAATAAAGCATTTTTTTCACTGCATTCTAGTTG
TGGTTTGTCCAAACTCATCAATGTATCTTAACGCGTAAATTGTAAGCGTTAATATTTTGTTAAAATTCGC
GTTAAATTTTTGTTAAATCAGCTCATTTTTTAACCAATAGGCCGAAATCGGCAAAATCCCTTATAAATCA
AAAGAATAGACCGAGATAGGGT
[37 nt withheld, positions 3733-3769]
AAAGAACGTGGACTCCAACGTCAAAGG
[49 nt withheld, positions 3797-3845]
T
[91 nt withheld, positions 3847-3937]
G
[124 nt withheld, positions 3939-4062]
CAGGTGGCACTTTTCGGGGAAATGTGCGCGGAACCCCTATTTGTTTATTTTTCTAAATACATTCAAATAT
GTATCCGCTCATGAGACAATAACCCTGATAAATGCTTCAATAATATTGAAAAAGGAAGAGTCCTGAGGCG
GAAAGAACCAGCTGTGGAATGTGTGTCAGTTAGGGTGTGGAAAGTCCCCAGGCTCCCCAGCAGGCAGAAG
TATGCAAAGCATGCATCTCAATTAGTCAGCAACCAGGTGTGGAAAGTCCCCAGGCTCCCCAGCAGGCAGA
AGTATGCAAAGCATGCATCTCAATTAGTCAGCAACCATAGTCCCGCCCCTAACTCCGCCCATCCCGCCCC
TAACTCCGCCCAGTTCCGCCCATTCTCCGCCCCATGGCTGACTAATTTTTTTTATTTATGCAGAGGCCGA
GGCCGCCTCGGCCTCTGAGCTATTCCAGAAGTAGTGAGGAGGCTTTTTTGGAGGCCTAGGCTTTTGCAAA
GATCGATCAAGAGACAGGATGAGGATCGTTTCGCATGATTGAACAAGATGGATTGCACGCAGGTTCTCCG
GCCGCTTGGGTGGAGAGGCTATTCGGCTATGACTGGGCACAACAGACAATCGGCTGCTCTGATGCCGCCG
TGTTCCGGCTGTCAGCGCAGGGGCGCCCGGTTCTTTTTGTCAAGACCGACCTGTCCGGTGCCCTGAATGA
ACTGCAAGACGAGGCAGCGCGGCTATCGTGGCTGGCCACGACGGGCGTTCCTTGCGCAGCTGTGCTCGAC
GTTGTCACTGAAGCGGGAAGGGACTGGCTGCTATTGGGCGAAGTGCCGGGGCAGGATCTCCTGTCATCTC
ACCTTGCTCCTGCCGAGAAAGTATCCATCATGGCTGATGCAATGCGGCGGCTGCATACGCTTGATCCGGC
TACCTGCCCATTCGACCACCAAGCGAAACATCGCATCGAGCGAGCACGTACTCGGATGGAAGCCGGTCTT
GTCGATCAGGATGATCTGGACGAAGAGCATCAGGGGCTCGCGCCAGCCGAACTGTTCGCCAGGCTCAAGG
CGAGCATGCCCGACGGCGAGGATCTCGTCGTGACCCATGGCGATGCCTGCTTGCCGAATATCATGGTGGA
AAATGGCCGCTTTTCTGGATTCATCGACTGTGGCCGGCTGGGTGTGGCGGACCGCTATCAGGACATAGCG
TTGGCTACCCGTGATATTGCTGAAGAGCTTGGCGGCGAATGGGCTGACCGCTTCCTCGTGCTTTACGGTA
TCGCCGCTCCCGATTCGCAGCGCATCGCCTTCTATCGCCTTCTTGACGAGTTCTTCTGAGCGGGACTCTG
GGGTTCGAAATGACCGACCAAGCGACGCCCAACCTGCCATCACGAGATTTCGATTCCACCGCCGCCTTCT
ATGAAAGGTTGGGCTTCGGAATCGTTTTCCGGGACGCCGGCTGGATGATCCTCCAGCGCGGGGATCTCAT
GCTGGAGTTCTTCGCCCACCCTAGGGGGAGGCTAACTGAAACACGGAAGGAGACAATACCGGAAGGAACC
CGCGCTATGACGGCAATAAAAAGACAGAATAAAACGCACGGTGTTGGGTCGTTTGTTCATAAACGCGGGG
TTCGGTCCCAGGGCTGGCACTCTGTCGATACCCCACCGAGACCCCATTGGGGCCAATACGCCCGCGTTTC
TTCCTTTTCCCCACCCCACCCCCCAAGTTCGGGTGAAGGCCCAGGGCTCGCAGCCAACGTCGGGGCGGCA
GGCCCTGCCATAGCCTCAGGTTACTCATATATACTTTAGATTGATTTAAAACTTCATTTTTAATTTAAAA
GGATCTAGGTGAAGATCCTTTTTGATAATCTCATGACCAAAATCCCTTAACGTGAGTTTTCGTTCCACTG
AGCGTCAGACCCCGTAGAAAAGATCAAAGGATCTTCTTGAGATCCTTTTTTTCTGCGCGTAATCTGCTGC
TTGCAAACAAAAAAACCACCGCTACCAGCGGTGGTTTGTTTGCCGGATCAAGAGCTACCAACTCTTTTTC
CGAAGGTAACTGGCTTCAGCAGAGCGCAGATACCAAATACTGTCCTTCTAGTGTAGCCGTAGTTAGGCCA
CCACTTCAAGAACTCTGTAGCACCGCCTACATACCTCGCTCTGCTAATCCTGTTACCAGTGGCTGCTGCC
AGTGGCGATAAGTCGTGTCTTACCGGGTTGGACTCAAGACGATAGTTACCGGATAAGGCGCAGCGGTCGG
GCTGAACGGGGGGTTCGTGCACACAGCCCAGCTTGGAGCGAACGACCTACACCGAACTGAGATACCTACA
GCGTGAGCTATGAGAAAGCGCCACGCTTCCCGAAGGGAGAAAGGCGGACAGGTATCCGGTAAGCGGCAGG
GTCGGAACAGGAGAGCGCACGAGGGAGCTTCCAGGGGGAAACGCCTGGTATCTTTATAGTCCTGTCGGGT
TTCGCCACCTCTGACTTGAGCGTCGATTTTTGTGATGCTCGTCAGGGGGGCGGAGCCTATGGAAAAACGC
CAGCAACGCGGCCTTTTTACGGTTCCTGGCCTTTTGCTGGCCTTTTGCTCACATGTTCTTTCCTGCGTTA
TCCCCTGATTCTGTGGATAACCGTATTACCGCCATGCAT
Features (pLannotate 1.2.2; 17 found; start..end, strand, type, name):
     61..364     +  enhancer       CMV enhancer: human cytomegalovirus immediate early enhancer
    365..568     +  promoter       CMV promoter: human cytomegalovirus (CMV) immediate early promoter
    564..597     +  LTR            5' LTR (truncated) (fragment): truncated 5' long terminal repeat (LTR) from HIV-1
    613..631     +  promoter       T7 promoter: promoter for bacteriophage T7 RNA polymerase
    665..1381    +  CDS            EGFP: EGFP is a basic (constitutively fluorescent) green fluorescent protein published in 1996, derived from Aequorea victoria. It is reported to be a rapidly-maturing weak dimer with moderate acid sensitivity.
   1382..1402    +  misc_feature   MCS (fragment): multiple cloning site
   1403..3358    +  CDS            PATL1 (fragment): PATL1_HUMAN - Experimental evidence at protein level: Swiss-Prot protein existence level 1. (Microbial infection) In case of infection, required for translation and replication of hepatitis C virus (HCV). From Homo sapiens (Human).
   3372..3456    +  CDS            large T antigen (fragment): large T antigen from SV40 (simian virus 40)
   3479..3600    +  polyA_signal   SV40 poly(A) signal: SV40 polyadenylation signal
   3634..4062    -  rep_origin     f1 ori (sequence partly withheld): f1 bacteriophage origin of replication; arrow indicates direction of (+) strand synthesis
   4089..4193    +  promoter       AmpR promoter: bla
   4195..4552    +  promoter       SV40 promoter: SV40 enhancer and early promoter
   4587..5381    +  CDS            NeoR/KanR: aminoglycoside phosphotransferase from Tn5; aph(3')-II (or nptII); confers resistance to neomycin, kanamycin, and G418 (Geneticin®)
   5402..5554    +  CDS            ble (fragment): BLE_KLEPN - Experimental evidence at protein level: Swiss-Prot protein existence level 1. Binding protein with a strong affinity to the bleomycin family of antibiotics. Binds to CL990; an antimitotic-antibiotic compound. From Klebsiella pneumoniae.
   5613..5660    +  polyA_signal   HSV TK poly(A) signal: herpes simplex virus thymidine kinase polyadenylation signal (Cole and Stacy, 1985)
   5751..5767    -  polyA_signal   bGH poly(A) signal (fragment): bovine growth hormone polyadenylation signal
   5989..6577    +  rep_origin     ori: high-copy-number ColE1/pMB1/pBR322/pUC origin of replication
