[The description below was written by a language model from this plasmid's Addgene catalogue record and pLannotate feature annotations shown in this document.]
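Description:
pT7-EGFP-C1-HsPatL1-del399-516_J is a 6.7 kb mammalian expression plasmid that produces an N-terminal EGFP fusion to a deletion variant of human PATL1 (Pat1b), an mRNA decapping factor. The catalogue lists the backbone as unknown. However, the name and the annotated layout fit an EGFP-C1-style vector to which a T7 promoter has been added. The plasmid replicates in bacteria from a high-copy ColE1/pUC origin and also carries an f1 origin for single-stranded DNA production. One NeoR/KanR (Tn5 aminoglycoside phosphotransferase) cassette is driven by tandem bacterial (bla) and SV40 early promoters and ends in the HSV TK polyadenylation signal. This gives kanamycin selection in E. coli and permits G418 selection in mammalian cells.

The expression unit starts with the CMV immediate-early enhancer and promoter, followed by a T7 promoter just upstream of the EGFP coding sequence. The T7 promoter could in principle support transcription by T7 RNA polymerase, although the record states only mammalian expression as the purpose. EGFP runs through a short remnant of the multiple cloning site directly into the PATL1 coding sequence, and the transcript ends at the SV40 poly(A) signal. According to the construct name, the insert lacks residues 399–516, and the depositor notes that the ORF was taken from an NCBI reference transcript. Several short fragment annotations (HIV-1 LTR, large T antigen, ble, bGH poly(A)) are probably partial sequence matches rather than functional elements.

The associated publication addresses the role of the Pat C-terminal domain in metazoan mRNA decapping. The construct was therefore probably used to test how this internal deletion affects the localisation, interactions or function of PatL1 in transfected human cells. The sequence is depositor-supplied and may be theoretical.
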