Addgene plasmid #146686: pT7-EGFP-C1-HsPatL1-del399-516_J
Purpose: Mammalian Expression of HsPatL1-del399-516
Depositing lab: Elisa Izaurralde. Depositing organization: Max Planck Institute for Developmental Biology. Publication: The C-terminal alpha-alpha superhelix of Pat is required for mRNA decapping in metazoa. Braun JE, Tritschler F, Haas G, Igreja C, Truffault V, Weichenrieder O, Izaurralde E. EMBO J. 2010 Jul 21. 29(14):2368-80. 10.1038/emboj.2010.124 PubMed 20543818.
Backbone
  Vector backbone: Unknown
  Vector type: Mammalian Expression
Growth in bacteria
  Bacterial resistance: Kanamycin, 50 μg/mL
  Growth temperature: 37°C
  Growth strain: DH5alpha
  Copy number: High Copy
Gene/Insert
  Gene/Insert name: HsPatL1-del399-516
  Species: H. sapiens (human)
  Entrez Gene: PATL1 (a.k.a. Pat1b, hPat1b)
  Cloning method: Unknown
Terms and licenses: Academic/Nonprofit Terms; Industry Terms: Not Available to Industry
Depositor comments: ORF extracted from NCBI: NM_152716.2 Plasmids from this collection were made available to the research community and donated after the lab closed. Please note that the sequence provided by the depositing laboratory may be theoretical/predicted or based on Sanger sequencing results. There may be discrepancies between sequencing results obtained by Addgene and the depositor sequence. If an Addgene verified sequence is not available, please contact before placing your order to request that our lab fully sequence the plasmid.
How to cite: pT7-EGFP-C1-HsPatL1-del399-516_J was a gift from Elisa Izaurralde (Addgene plasmid # 146686 ; http://n2t.net/addgene:146686 ; RRID:Addgene_146686)
